>Addgene plasmid #191214 | pLD-puro-Cc-SARS-CoV-2_NSP3-VA | addgene full sequence | sequence record 431857 | Addgene NGS Result
AGGAGCTTTGTTCCTTGGGTTCTTGGGAGCAGCAGGAAGCACTATGGGCGCAGCGTCAATGACGCTGACG
GTACAGGCCAGACAATTATTGTCTGGTATAGTGCAGCAGCAGAACAATTTGCTGAGGGCTATTGAGGCGC
AACAGCATCTGTTGCAACTCACAGTCTGGGGCATCAAGCAGCTCCAGGCAAGAATCCTGGCTGTGGAAAG
ATACCTAAAGGATCAACAGCTCCTGGGGATTTGGGGTTGCTCTGGAAAACTCATTTGCACCACTGCTGTG
CCTTGGAATGCTAGTTGGAGTAATAAATCTCTGGAACAGATTTGGAATCACACGACCTGGATGGAGTGGG
ACAGAGAAATTAACAATTACACAAGCTTAATACACTCCTTAATTGAAGAATCGCAAAACCAGCAAGAAAA
GAATGAACAAGAATTATTGGAATTAGATAAATGGGCAAGTTTGTGGAATTGGTTTAACATAACAAATTGG
CTGTGGTATATAAAATTATTCATAATGATAGTAGGAGGCTTGGTAGGTTTAAGAATAGTTTTTGCTGTAC
TTTCTATAGTGAATAGAGTTAGGCAGGGATATTCACCATTATCGTTTCAGACCCACCTCCCAACCCCGAG
GGGACCCGACAGGCCCGAAGGAATAGAAGAAGAAGGTGGAGAGAGAGACAGAGACAGATCCATTCGATTA
GTGAACGGATCTCGACGGTATCGATCACGAGACTAGCCTCGAGCGGCCGCCCCCTTCACCGAGGGCCTAT
TTCCCATGATTCCTTCATATTTGCATATACGATACAAGGCTGTTAGAGAGATAATTGGAATTAATTTGAC
TGTAAACACAAAGATATTAGTACAAAATACGTGACGTAGAAAGTAATAATTTCTTGGGTAGTTTGCAGTT
TTAAAATTATGTTTTAAAATGGACTATCATATGCCAAGTACGCCCCCTATTGACGTCAATGACGGTAAAT
GGCCCGCCTGGCATTATGCCCAGTACATGACCTTATGGGACTTTCCTACTTGGCAGTACATCTACGTATT
AGTCATCGCTATTACCATGGTGATGCGGTTTTGGCAGTACATCAATGGGCGTGGATAGCGGTTTGACTCA
CGGGGATTTCCAAGTCTCCACCCCATTGACGTCAATGGGAGTTTGTTTTGGCACCAAAATCAACGGGACT
TTCCAAAATGTCGTAACAACTCCGCCCCATTGACGCAAATGGGCGGTAGGCGTGTACGGTGGGAGGTCTA
TATAAGCAGAGCTCGTTTAGTGAACCGTCAGATCGCCTGGAGACGCCATCCACGCTGTACGCGTACAAGT
TTGTACAAAAAAGTTGGCATGGCCCCTACCAAGGTGACCTTCGGAGACGACACCGTGATCGAGGTGCAGG
GTTACAAGAGCGTGAACATCACCTTCGAGCTGGACGAACGCATCGACAAGGTGCTGAACGAAAAGTGCTC
CGCTTACACCGTGGAGCTGGGCACCGAGGTGAACGAATTCGCCTGCGTGGTGGCCGACGCTGTGATCAAG
ACCCTGCAGCCAGTGTCCGAACTGCTGACCCCTCTGGGTATCGACCTGGACGAGTGGTCTATGGCTACCT
ACTACCTGTTCGACGAGAGCGGCGAATTCAAGCTGGCCTCTCACATGTACTGCAGCTTCTACCCTCCCGA
CGAAGACGAGGAAGAGGGTGACTGCGAAGAGGAAGAGTTCGAGCCTTCCACTCAGTACGAGTACGGCACC
GAAGACGACTACCAGGGCAAGCCTCTGGAATTCGGAGCCACCTCTGCCGCTCTGCAGCCTGAAGAGGAAC
AGGAGGAAGACTGGCTGGACGACGACTCCCAGCAGACCGTGGGTCAGCAGGACGGCTCTGAAGACAACCA
GACCACCACCATCCAGACCATCGTGGAGGTGCAGCCTCAGCTGGAGATGGAACTGACCCCAGTGGTGCAG
ACCATCGAG
[501 nt withheld, positions 1970-2470]
GAGATGAAGTCCGAAAAGCAGGTGGAGCAGAAGATCGCCGAGATCCCCAAGGAGGAAGTGAAGCCTTTCA
TCACCGAATCTAAGCCCAGCGTGGAGCAGAGAAAGCAGGACGACAAGAAGATCAAGGCCTGCGTGGAGGA
AGTGACCACCACCCTGGAGGAAACCAAGTTCCTGACCGAGAACCTGCTGCTGTACATCGACATCAACGGC
AACCTGCACCCTGACTCCGCTACCCTGGTGTCTGACATCGACATCACCTTCCTGAAGAAGGACGCCCCCT
ACATCGTGGGCGACGTGGTGCAGGAAGGAGTGCTGACCGCTGTGGTCATCCCTACCAAGAAGGCCGGTGG
CACCACCGAGATGCTGGCCAAGGCTCTGCGTAAGGTGCCAACCGACAACTACATCACCACCTACCCCGGT
CAGGGCCTGAACGGTTACACCGTGGAGGAAGCTAAGACCGTGCTGAAGAAGTGCAAGTCTGCCTTCTACA
TCCTGCCCTCCATCATCTCTAACGAGAAGCAGGAAATCCTGGGCACCGTGAGCTGGAACCTGCGCGAAAT
GCTGGCCCACGCTGAGGAAACCAGGAAGCTGATGCCCGTGTGCGTGGAGACCAAGGCCATCGTGAGCACC
ATCCAGAGAAAGTACAAGGGCATCAAGATCCAGGAGGGTGTGGTGGACTACGGCGCTCGTTTCTACTTCT
ACACCTCCAAGACCACCGTGGCCTCTCTGATCAACACCCTGAACGACCTGAACGAGACCCTGGTGACCAT
GCCACTGGGATACGTGACCCACGGTCTGAACCTGGAGGAAGCCGCTAGATACATGCGTTCCCTGAAGGTG
CCTGCTACCGTGAGCGTGAGCAGCCCTGACGCTGTGACCGCCTACAACGGATACCTGACCTCCTCTAGCA
AGACCCCTGAGGAACACTTCATCGAAACCATCAGCCTGGCCGGTTCCTACAAGGACTGGTCTTACAGCGG
ACAGTCCACCCAGCTGGGCATCGAGTTCCTGAAGCGCGGAGACAAGAGCGTGTACTACACCTCCAACCCA
ACCACCTTCCACCTGGACGGTGAAGTGATCACCTTCGACAACCTGAAGACCCTGCTGTCTCTGCGCGAGG
TGAGGACCATCAAGGTGTTCACCACCGTGGACAACATCAACCTGCACACCCAGGTGGTGGACATGAGCAT
GACCTACGGACAGCAGTTCGGTCCTACCTACCTGGACGGAGCTGACGTGACCAAGATCAAGCCACACAAC
TCCCACGAGGGCAAGACCTTCTACGTGCTGCCTAACGATGACACCCTGAGAGTGGAGGCTTTCGAATACT
ACCACACCACCGACCCATCCTTCCTGGGCAGGTACATGTCTGCCCTGAACCACACCAAGAAGTGGAAGTA
CCCCCAGGTGAACGGACTGACCAGCATCAAGTGGGCCGACAACAACTGCTACCTGGCCACCGCTCTGCTG
ACCCTGCAGCAGATCGAACTGAAGTTCAACCCACCCGCTCTGCAGGACGCTTACTACAGAGCCCGTGCTG
GCGAGGCCGCTAACTTCTGCGCTCTGATCCTGGCCTACTGCAACAAGACCGTGGGCGAACTGGGAGACGT
GAGAGAGACCATGAGCTACCTGTTCCAGCACGCCAACCTGGACTCCTGCAAGCGTGTGCTGAACGTGGTG
TGCAAGACCTGCGGCCAGCAGCAGACCACCCTGAAGGGAGTGGAAGCTGTGATGTACATGGGTACCCTGT
CCTACGAGCAGTTCAAGAAGGGCGTGCAGATCCCTTGCACCTGCGGAAAGCAGGCCACCAAGTACCTGGT
GCAGCAGGAAAGCCCATTCGTGATGATGTCCGCTCCTCCAGCCCAGTACGAACTGAAGCACGGCACCTTC
ACCTGCGCTTCCGAGTACACCGGCAACTACCAGTGCGGACACTACAAGCACATCACCTCTAAGGAGACCC
TGTACTGCATCGACGGAGCCCTGCTGACCAAGTCCTCTGAATACAAGGGTCCCATCACCGACGTGTTCTA
CAAGGAGAACAGCTACACCACCACCATCAAGCCCGTGACCTACAAGCTGGACGGCGTGGTGTGCACCGAA
ATCGACCCTAAGCTGGACAACTACTACAAGAAGGACAACTCTTACTTCACCGAGCAGCCTATCGACCTGG
TGCCAAACCAGCCCTACCCTAACGCCAGCTTCGACAACTTCAAGTTCGTGTGCGACAACATCAAGTTCGC
TGACGACCTGAACCAGCTGACCGGATACAAGAAGCCTGCCTCTAGAGAGCTGAAGGTGACCTTCTTCCCA
GACCTGAACGGCGACGTGGTGGCTATCGACTACAAGCACTACACCCCAAGCTTCAAGAAGGGAGCCAAGC
TGCTGCACAAGCCCATCGTGTGGCACGTGAACAACGCTACCAACAAGGCCACCTACAAGCCTAACACCTG
GTGCATCCGTTGCCTGTGGTCTACCAAGCCAGTGGAAACCTCCAACTCTTTCGACGTGCTGAAGAGCGAG
GACGCTCAGGGCATGGACAACCTGGCCTGCGAAGACCTGAAGCCCGTGAGCGAGGAAGTGGTGGAGAACC
CAACCATCCAGAAGGACGTGCTGGAATGCAACGTGAAGACCACCGAGGTGGTGGGAGACATCATCCTGAA
GCCAGCTAACAACAGCCTGAAGATCACCGAGGAAGTGGGTCACACCGACCTGATGGCCGCTTACGTGGAC
AACAGCTCCCTGACCATCAAGAAGCCCAACGAGCTGAGCAGGGTGCTGGGTCTGAAGACCCTGGCTACTC
ACGGTCTGGCTGCTGTGAACTCTGTGCCATGGGACACCATCGCTAACTACGCCAAGCCTTTCCTGAACAA
GGTGGTGTCCACCACCACCAACATCGTGACCAGATGTCTGAACCGCGTGTGCACCAACTACATGCCCTAC
TTCTTCACCCTGCTGCTGCAGCTGTGCACCTTCACCAGAAGCACCAACTCCCGTATCAAGGCTAGCATGC
CTACCACCATCGCCAAGAACACCGTGAAGAGCGTGGGAAAGTTCTGCCTGGAGGCTTCCTTCAACTACCT
GAAGTCTCCAAACTTCAGCAAGCTGATCAACATCATCATCTGGTTCCTGCTGCTCTCCGTGTGCCTGGGT
TCCCTGATCTACTCTACCGCCGCTCTGGGAGTGCTGATGTCTAACCTGGGTATGCCTAGCTACTGCACTG
GTTACAGAGAGGGATACCTGAACAGCACCAACGTGACCATCGCCACCTACTGCACCGGCAGCATCCCATG
CTCCGTGTGCCTGTCTGGACTGGACAGCCTGGACACCTACCCCTCCCTGGAAACCATCCAGATCACCATC
TCTAGCTTCAAGTGGGACCTGACCGCCTTCGGTCTGGTGGCTGAGTGGTTCCTGGCCTACATCCTGTTCA
CCAGGTTCTTCTACGTGCTGGGCCTGGCCGCTATCATGCAGCTGTTCTTCTCCTACTTCGCTGTGCACTT
CATCAGCAACTCCTGGCTGATGTGGCTGATCATCAACCTGGTGCAGATGGCTCCCATCTCTGCCATGGTG
CGCATGTACATCTTCTTCGCCAGCTTCTACTACGTGTGGAAGTCCTACGTGCACGTGGTGGACGGTTGCA
ACTCCTCTACCTGCATGATGTGCTACAAGCGCAACAGGGCTACCAGGGTGGAGTGCACCACCATCGTGAA
CGGCGTGCGCAGGTCCTTCTACGTGTACGCCAACGGCGGCAAGGGATTCTGCAAGCTGCACAACTGGAAC
TGCGTGAACTGCGACACCTTCTGCGCTGGCTCCACCTTCATCTCTGACGAGGTGGCCAGAGACCTGAGCC
TGCAGTTCAAGCGTCCAATCAACCCCACCGACCAGAGCTCCTACATCGTGGACTCTGTGACCGTGAAGAA
CGGTAGCATCCACCTGTACTTCGACAAGGCTGGCCAGAAGACCTACGAGCGCCACTCTCTGAGCCACTTC
GTGAACCTGGACAACCTGAGGGCCAACAACACCAAGGGCAGCCTGCCTATCAACGTGATCGTGTTCGACG
GAAAGTCCAAGTGCGAGGAATCTAGCGCCAAGTCCGCCAGCGTGTACTACAGCCAGCTGATGTGCCAGCC
AATCCTGCTGCTGGACCAGGCTCTGGTGTCTGACGTGGGAGACAGCGCCGAAGTGGCCGTGAAGATGTTC
GACGCCTACGTGAACACCTTCTCCTCTACCTTCAACGTGCCTATGGAGAAGCTGAAGACCCTGGTGGCTA
CTGCTGAGGCTGAACTGGCTAAGAACGTGTCCCTGGACAACGTGCTGAGCACCTTCATCTCCGCCGCTAG
GCAGGGTTTCGTGGACTCTGACGTGGAAACCAAAGACGTGGTGGAGTGCCTGAAGCTGTCTCACCAGAGC
GACATCGAAGTGACCGGCGACTCCTGCAACAACTACATGCTGACCTACAACAAGGTGGAGAACATGACCC
CAAGAGACCTGGGAGCTTGCATCGACTGCTCCGCCCGTCACATCAACGCTCAGGTGGCCAAGTCTCACAA
CATCGCCCTGATCTGGAACGTGAAGGACTTCATGAGCCTGTCCGAGCAGCTGCGCAAGCAGATCAGGAGC
GCCGCTAAGAAGAACAACCTGCCCTTCAAGCTGACCTGCGCTACCACCAGACAGGTGGTGAACGTGGTGA
CCACCAAGATCGCCCTGAAGGGCGGATACCCAACTTTCTTGTACAAAGTGGTTGATTCTAGAGCGATCGC
CAGAGAGCTGTTCAACCTGCTGGGCGAGAACCAGCCCCCCGTGGTGATCAAGGCGATCGCCTGGAGCCAC
CCTCAGTTCGAGAAGGGAGGAGGAAGCGGCGGAGGCAGCGGAGGAGGAAGCTGGAGCCACCCGCAGTTCG
AGAAAGGCGGAAGCGGCCATCACCATCACCATCACCCTGCAGGAGAAAATCTGTACTTCCAGGGGAGAGG
AGGCAGCGAGAACCTGTACTTTCAGGGGCCTGCAGGAAGAGACTACAAAGACCATGACGGTGATTATAAA
GATCATGACATCGATTACAAGGATGACGATGACAAGTAGTTCGAATTCTCGACCTCGAGACAAATGGCAG
TATTCATCCACAATTTTAAAAGAAAAGGGGGGATTGGGGGGTACAGTGCAGGGGAAAGAATAGTAGACAT
AATAGCAACAGACATACAAACTAAAGAATTACAAAAACAAATTACAAAAATTCAAAATTTTCGGGTTTAT
TACAGGGACAGCAGAGATCCACTTTGGCCGCGGCTCGAGGGGGTTGGGGTTGCGCCTTTTCCAAGGCAGC
CCTGGGTTTGCGCAGGGACGCGGCTGCTCTGGGCGTGGTTCCGGGAAACGCAGCGGCGCCGACCCTGGGT
CTCGCACATTCTTCACGTCCGTTCGCAGCGTCACCCGGATCTTCGCCGCTACCCTTGTGGGCCCCCCGGC
GACGCTTCCTGCTCCGCCCCTAAGTCGGGAAGGTTCCTTGCGGTTCGCGGCGTGCCGGACGTGACAAACG
GAAGCCGCACGTCTCACTAGTACCCTCGCAGACGGACAGCGCCAGGGAGCAATGGCAGCGCGCCGACCGC
GATGGGCTGTGGCCAATAGCGGCTGCTCAGCAGGGCGCGCCGAGAGCAGCGGCCGGGAAGGGGCGGTGCG
GGAGGCGGGGTGTGGGGCGGTAGTGTGGGCCCTGTTCCTGCCCGCGCGGTGTTCCGCATTCTGCAAGCCT
CCGGAGCGCACGTCGGCAGTCGGCTCCCTCGTTGACCGAATCACCGACCTCTCTCCCCAGGGGGATCCAC
CGGAGCTTACCATGACCGAGTACAAGCCCACGGTGCGCCTCGCCACCCGCGACGACGTCCCCAGGGCCGT
ACGCACCCTCGCCGCCGCGTTCGCCGACTACCCCGCCACGCGCCACACCGTCGATCCGGACCGCCACATC
GAGCGGGTCACCGAGCTGCAAGAACTCTTCCTCACGCGCGTCGGGCTCGACATCGGCAAGGTGTGGGTCG
CGGACGACGGCGCCGCGGTGGCGGTCTGGACCACGCCGGAGAGCGTCGAAGCGGGGGCGGTGTTCGCCGA
GATCGGCCCGCGCATGGCCGAGTTGAGCGGTTCCCGGCTGGCCGCGCAGCAACAGATGGAAGGCCTCCTG
GCGCCGCACCGGCCCAAGGAGCCCGCGTGGTTCCTGGCCACCGTCGGCGTCTCGCCCGACCACCAGGGCA
AGGGTCTGGGCAGCGCCGTCGTGCTCCCCGGAGTGGAGGCGGCCGAGCGCGCCGGGGTGCCCGCCTTCCT
GGAGACCTCCGCGCCCCGCAACCTCCCCTTCTACGAGCGGCTCGGCTTCACCGTCACCGCCGACGTCGAG
GTGCCCGAAGGACCGCGCACCTGGTGCATGACCCGCAAGCCCGGTGCCTGACGCCCGCCCCACGACCCGC
AGCGCCCGACCGAAAGGAGCGCACGACCCCATGCATCGGTACCTTTAAGACCAATGACTTACAAGGCAGC
TGTAGATCTTAGCCACTTTTTAAAAGAAAAGGGGGGACTGGAAGGGCTAATTCACTCCCAACGAAGACAA
GATCTGCTTTTTGCTTGTACTGGGTCTCTCTGGTTAGACCAGATCTGAGCCTGGGAGCTCTCTGGCTAAC
TAGGGAACCCACTGCTTAAGCCTCAATAAAGCTTGCCTTGAGTGCTTCAAGTAGTGTGTGCCCGTCTGTT
GTGTGACTCTGGTAACTAGAGATCCCTCAGACCCTTTTAGTCAGTGTGGAAAATCTCTAGCAGTAGTAGT
TCATGTCATCTTATTATTCAGTATTTATAACTTGCAAAGAAATGAATATCAGAGAGTGAGAGGAACTTGT
TTATTGCAGCTTATAATGGTTACAAATAAAGCAATAGCATCACAAATTTCACAAATAAAGCATTTTTTTC
ACTGCATTCTAGTTGTGGTTTGTCCAAACTCATCAATGTATCTTATCATGTCTGGCTCTAGCTATCCCGC
CCCTAACTCCGCCCATCCCGCCCCTAACTCCGCCCAGTTCCGCCCATTCTCCGCCCCATGGCTGACTAAT
TTTTTTTATTTATGCAGAGGCCGAGGCCGCCTCGGCCTCTGAGCTATTCCAGAAGTAGTGAGGAGGCTTT
TTTGGAGGCCTAGGGACGTACCCAATTCGCCCTATAGTGAGTCGTATTACGCGCGCTCACTGGCCGTCGT
TTTACAACGTCGTGACTGGGAAAACCCTGGCGTTACCCAACTTAATCGCCTTGCAGCACATCCCCCTTTC
GCCAGCTGGCGTAATAGCGAAGAGGCCCGCACCGATCGCCCTTCCCAACAGTTGCGCAGCCTGAATGGCG
AATGGG
[124 nt withheld, positions 9827-9950]
C
[91 nt withheld, positions 9952-10042]
A
[49 nt withheld, positions 10044-10092]
CCTTTGACGTTGGAGTCCACGTTCTTT
[37 nt withheld, positions 10120-10156]
ACCCTATCTCGGTCTATTCTTTTGATTTATAAGGGATTTTGCCGATTTCGGCCTATTGGTTAAAAAATGA
GCTGATTTAACAAAAATTTAACGCGAATTTTAACAAAATATTAACGCTTACAATTTAGGTGGCACTTTTC
GGGGAAATGTGCGCGGAACCCCTATTTGTTTATTTTTCTAAATACATTCAAATATGTATCCGCTCATGAG
ACAATAACCCTGATAAATGCTTCAATAATATTGAAAAAGGAAGAGTATGAGTATTCAACATTTCCGTGTC
GCCCTTATTCCCTTTTTTGCGGCATTTTGCCTTCCTGTTTTTGCTCACCCAGAAACGCTGGTGAAAGTAA
AAGATGCTGAAGATCAGTTGGGTGCACGAGTGGGTTACATCGAACTGGATCTCAACAGCGGTAAGATCCT
TGAGAGTTTTCGCCCCGAAGAACGTTTTCCAATGATGAGCACTTTTAAAGTTCTGCTATGTGGCGCGGTA
TTATCCCGTATTGACGCCGGGCAAGAGCAACTCGGTCGCCGCATACACTATTCTCAGAATGACTTGGTTG
AGTACTCACCAGTCACAGAAAAGCATCTTACGGATGGCATGACAGTAAGAGAATTATGCAGTGCTGCCAT
AACCATGAGTGATAACACTGCGGCCAACTTACTTCTGACAACGATCGGAGGACCGAAGGAGCTAACCGCT
TTTTTGCACAACATGGGGGATCATGTAACTCGCCTTGATCGTTGGGAACCGGAGCTGAATGAAGCCATAC
CAAACGACGAGCGTGACACCACGATGCCTGTAGCAATGGCAACAACGTTGCGCAAACTATTAACTGGCGA
ACTACTTACTCTAGCTTCCCGGCAACAATTAATAGACTGGATGGAGGCGGATAAAGTTGCAGGACCACTT
CTGCGCTCGGCCCTTCCGGCTGGCTGGTTTATTGCTGATAAATCTGGAGCCGGTGAGCGTGGGTCTCGCG
GTATCATTGCAGCACTGGGGCCAGATGGTAAGCCCTCCCGTATCGTAGTTATCTACACGACGGGGAGTCA
GGCAACTATGGATGAACGAAATAGACAGATCGCTGAGATAGGTGCCTCACTGATTAAGCATTGGTAACTG
TCAGACCAAGTTTACTCATATATACTTTAGATTGATTTAAAACTTCATTTTTAATTTAAAAGGATCTAGG
TGAAGATCCTTTTTGATAATCTCATGACCAAAATCCCTTAACGTGAGTTTTCGTTCCACTGAGCGTCAGA
CCCCGTAGAAAAGATCAAAGGATCTTCTTGAGATCCTTTTTTTCTGCGCGTAATCTGCTGCTTGCAAACA
AAAAAACCACCGCTACCAGCGGTGGTTTGTTTGCCGGATCAAGAGCTACCAACTCTTTTTCCGAAGGTAA
CTGGCTTCAGCAGAGCGCAGATACCAAATACTGTTCTTCTAGTGTAGCCGTAGTTAGGCCACCACTTCAA
GAACTCTGTAGCACCGCCTACATACCTCGCTCTGCTAATCCTGTTACCAGTGGCTGCTGCCAGTGGCGAT
AAGTCGTGTCTTACCGGGTTGGACTCAAGACGATAGTTACCGGATAAGGCGCAGCGGTCGGGCTGAACGG
GGGGTTCGTGCACACAGCCCAGCTTGGAGCGAACGACCTACACCGAACTGAGATACCTACAGCGTGAGCT
ATGAGAAAGCGCCACGCTTCCCGAAGGGAGAAAGGCGGACAGGTATCCGGTAAGCGGCAGGGTCGGAACA
GGAGAGCGCACGAGGGAGCTTCCAGGGGGAAACGCCTGGTATCTTTATAGTCCTGTCGGGTTTCGCCACC
TCTGACTTGAGCGTCGATTTTTGTGATGCTCGTCAGGGGGGCGGAGCCTATGGAAAAACGCCAGCAACGC
GGCCTTTTTACGGTTCCTGGCCTTTTGCTGGCCTTTTGCTCACATGTTCTTTCCTGCGTTATCCCCTGAT
TCTGTGGATAACCGTATTACCGCCTTTGAGTGAGCTGATACCGCTCGCCGCAGCCGAACGACCGAGCGCA
GCGAGTCAGTGAGCGAGGAAGCGGAAGAGCGCCCAATACGCAAACCGCCTCTCCCCGCGCGTTGGCCGAT
TCATTAATGCAGCTGGCACGACAGGTTTCCCGACTGGAAAGCGGGCAGTGAGCGCAACGCAATTAATGTG
AGTTAGCTCACTCATTAGGCACCCCAGGCTTTACACTTTATGCTTCCGGCTCGTATGTTGTGTGGAATTG
TGAGCGGATAACAATTTCACACAGGAAACAGCTATGACCATGATTACGCCAAGCGCGCAATTAACCCTCA
CTAAAGGGAACAAAAGCTGGAGCTGCAAGCTTAATGTAGTCTTATGCAATACTCTTGTAGTCTTGCAACA
TGGTAACGATGAGTTAGCAACATGCCTTACAAGGAGAGAAAAAGCACCGTGCATGCCGATTGGTGGAAGT
AAGGTGGTACGATCGTGCCTTATTAGGAAGGCAACAGACGGGTCTGACATGGATTGGACGAACCACTGAA
TTGCCGCATTGCAGAGATATTGTATTTAAGTGCCTAGCTCGATACATAAACGGGTCTCTCTGGTTAGACC
AGATCTGAGCCTGGGAGCTCTCTGGCTAACTAGGGAACCCACTGCTTAAGCCTCAATAAAGCTTGCCTTG
AGTGCTTCAAGTAGTGTGTGCCCGTCTGTTGTGTGACTCTGGTAACTAGAGATCCCTCAGACCCTTTTAG
TCAGTGTGGAAAATCTCTAGCAGTGGCGCCCGAACAGGGACTTGAAAGCGAAAGGGAAACCAGAGGAGCT
CTCTCGACGCAGGACTCGGCTTGCTGAAGCGCGCACGGCAAGAGGCGAGGGGCGGCGACTGGTGAGTACG
CCAAAAATTTTGACTAGCGGAGGCTAGAAGGAGAGAGATGGGTGCGAGAGCGTCAGTATTAAGCGGGGGA
GAATTAGATCGCGATGGGAAAAAATTCGGTTAAGGCCAGGGGGAAAGAAAAAATATAAATTAAAACATAT
AGTATGGGCAAGCAGGGAGCTAGAACGATTCGCAGTTAATCCTGGCCTGTTAGAAACATCAGAAGGCTGT
AGACAAATACTGGGACAGCTACAACCATCCCTTCAGACAGGATCAGAAGAACTTAGATCATTATATAATA
CAGTAGCAACCCTCTATTGTGTGCATCAAAGGATAGAGATAAAAGACACCAAGGAAGCTTTAGACAAGAT
AGAGGAAGAGCAAAACAAAAGTAAGACCACCGCACAGCAAGCGGCCGCTGATCTTCAGACCTGGAGGAGG
AGATATGAGGGACAATTGGAGAAGTGAATTATATAAATATAAAGTAGTAAAAATTGAACCATTAGGAGTA
GCACCCACCAAGGCAAAGAGAAGAGTGGTGCAGAGAGAAAAAAGAGCAGTGGGAAT
Features (pLannotate 1.2.2; 33 found; start..end, strand, type, name):
      1..234     +  misc_feature   RRE: The Rev response element (RRE) of HIV-1 allows for Rev-dependent mRNA export from the nucleus to the cytoplasm.
    611..711     +  CDS            Rev (fragment): human immunodeficiency virus 1 (HIV-1) Rev protein; rev; enhances nuclear export of unspliced and incompletely spliced viral mRNAs
    761..944     +  promoter       U6 promoter (fragment): RNA polymerase III promoter for human U6 snRNA
    935..1069    +  enhancer       CMV enhancer (fragment): human cytomegalovirus immediate early enhancer; contains an 18-bp deletion relative to the standard CMV enhancer
   1070..1273    +  promoter       CMV promoter: human cytomegalovirus (CMV) immediate early promoter
   1326..1343    +  protein_bind   attB1 (fragment): mutant version of attB; core recombination site for the Gateway® BP reaction BP Clonase™
   1346..7186    +  CDS            R1A_SARS2 (fragment) (sequence partly withheld): Experimental evidence at protein level: Swiss-Prot protein existence level 1. [Non-structural protein 10]: Plays a pivotal role in viral transcription by stimulating both nsp14 3'-5' exoribonuclease and nsp16 2'-O-methyltransferase activities. Therefore plays an essential role in viral mRNAs cap methylation. From Severe acute respiratory syndrome coronavirus 2 (2019-nCoV) (SARS-CoV-2).
   7188..7212    -  protein_bind   attB2: mutant version of attB; recombination site for the Gateway® BP reaction BP Clonase™
   7352..7371    +  CDS            Strep-Tag II (fragment): peptide that binds Strep-Tactin®, an engineered form of streptavidin
   7388..7406    +  CDS            7xHis (fragment): 6xHis affinity tag
   7481..7546    +  CDS            3xFLAG: three tandem FLAG® epitope tags, followed by an enterokinase cleavage site
   7594..7711    +  misc_feature   cPPT/CTS: central polypurine tract and central termination sequence of HIV-1
   7760..8270    +  promoter       hPGK promoter: human phosphoglycerate kinase 1 promoter
   8292..8891    +  CDS            PuroR: puromycin N-acetyltransferase; pac from Streptomyces alboniger; confers resistance to puromycin
   8934..9017    +  CDS            nef (fragment): NEF_HV1Z2 - Experimental evidence at protein level: Swiss-Prot protein existence level 1. Extracellular Nef protein targets CD4(+) T-lymphocytes for apoptosis by interacting with CXCR4 surface receptors. From Human immunodeficiency virus type 1 group M subtype D (isolate Z2/CDC-Z34) (HIV-1).
   9019..9252    +  LTR            3' LTR (ΔU3): self-inactivating 3' long terminal repeat (LTR) from HIV-1
   9324..9445    +  polyA_signal   SV40 poly(A) signal: SV40 polyadenylation signal
   9485..9620    +  rep_origin     SV40 ori: SV40 origin of replication
   9641..9659    -  promoter       T7 promoter: promoter for bacteriophage T7 RNA polymerase
   9667..9822    +  CDS            lacZα (fragment): LacZα fragment of β-galactosidase; lacZ fragment
   9827..10255   +  rep_origin     f1 ori (sequence partly withheld): f1 bacteriophage origin of replication; arrow indicates direction of (+) strand synthesis
  10308..10412   +  promoter       AmpR promoter: bla
  10413..11273   +  CDS            AmpR: β-lactamase; bla; confers resistance to ampicillin, carbenicillin, and related antibiotics
  11444..12032   +  rep_origin     ori: high-copy-number ColE1/pMB1/pBR322/pUC origin of replication
  12215..12307   +  CDS            lacI (fragment): lac repressor; lacI; The lac repressor binds to the lac operator to inhibit transcription in E. coli. This inhibition can be relieved by adding lactose or isopropyl-β-D-thiogalactopyranoside (IPTG).
  12320..12341   +  protein_bind   CAP binding site: CAP binding activates transcription in the presence of cAMP. E. coli catabolite activator protein
  12356..12386   +  promoter       lac promoter: promoter for the E. coli lac operon
  12390..12412   +  protein_bind   lac operator (fragment): The lac repressor binds to the lac operator to inhibit transcription in E. coli. This inhibition can be relieved by adding lactose or isopropyl-β-D-thiogalactopyranoside (IPTG). lac repressor encoded by lacI
  12455..12473   +  promoter       T3 promoter: promoter for bacteriophage T3 RNA polymerase
  12501..12727   +  promoter       RSV promoter: Rous sarcoma virus enhancer/promoter
  12728..12908   +  LTR            5' LTR (truncated): truncated 5' long terminal repeat (LTR) from HIV-1
  12955..13080   +  misc_feature   HIV-1 Ψ: packaging signal of human immunodeficiency virus type 1
  13064..13427   +  CDS            HIV-1 gag (fragment): gag protein from human immunodeficiency virus 1; gag
