[The description below was written by a language model from this plasmid's Addgene catalogue record and pLannotate feature annotations shown in this document.]
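Description:
pLD-puro-Cc-SARS-CoV-2_NSP3-VA is a third-generation-style, self-inactivating HIV-1 lentiviral expression plasmid of about 13.6 kb, built on the pLD-puro-CcVA Gateway destination backbone for expressing SARS-CoV-2 non-structural protein 3 in mammalian cells. It is propagated in E. coli through a high-copy ColE1/pUC-type origin with ampicillin resistance. An f1 origin, an SV40 origin and poly(A) signal, and remnants of lac and T7/T3 cloning-vector sequence are also annotated in the backbone. The viral transfer region is defined by an RSV promoter fused to a truncated 5' LTR, which allows Tat-independent transcription of the genomic RNA. This is followed by the Ψ packaging signal with a partial gag sequence, the RRE for Rev-dependent nuclear export, a cPPT/CTS element, and a ΔU3 3' LTR that inactivates the LTR promoter after integration.

The payload is an approximately 5.8 kb NSP3 coding sequence derived from the ORF1ab polyprotein. The automated annotation matches it to the replicase polyprotein 1a, and its generic description mentions nsp10 rather than NSP3. The insert was introduced by Gateway recombination and sits between attB1 and attB2 sites downstream of a CMV enhancer/promoter. A short U6 promoter fragment is also detected just upstream. The open reading frame is fused at its C terminus to the backbone-encoded VA tag, within which Strep-Tag II, polyhistidine and 3xFLAG elements are annotated, supporting sequential affinity purification. A separate hPGK promoter drives puromycin N-acetyltransferase, so transduced cells can be selected with puromycin. The associated study mapped human protein interaction networks of SARS-CoV-2 proteins, consistent with use of this construct as a tagged bait for affinity purification of NSP3 complexes.
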