Addgene plasmid #191214: pLD-puro-Cc-SARS-CoV-2_NSP3-VA
Purpose: Lentiviral expression of SARS-CoV-2 NSP3 in mammalian cells
Depositing lab: Mohan Babu. Depositing organization: University of Regina. Publication: Human protein interaction networks of ancestral and variant SARS-CoV-2 in organ-specific cells and bodily fluids. Broderick K, Moutaoufik MT, Saccon T, Malty R, Amin S, Phanse S, Joseph TP, Zilocchi M, Hosseinnia A, Istace Z, Hajikarimlou M, Abrar S, Fisher J, Brassard R, Perera R, Kumar A, Aoki H, Rahmatbakhsh M, Jessulat M, Kobasa D, Dehne F, Prasad B, Gagarinova A, Joanne Lemieux M, Cochrane A, Houry WA, Aly KA, Golshani A, Babu M. Nat Commun. 2025 Jul 1;16(1):5784. doi: 10.1038/s41467-025-60949-1. PubMed 40593736.
Backbone
  Vector backbone: pLD-puro-CcVA (Addgene plasmid #24588)
  Backbone size w/o insert (bp): 7737
  Total vector size (bp): 13575
  Vector type: Mammalian Expression, Lentiviral
  Selectable markers: Puromycin
Growth in bacteria
  Bacterial resistance: Ampicillin, 100 μg/mL
  Growth temperature: 30°C
  Growth strain: NEB Stable
  Copy number: High Copy
Gene/Insert
  Gene/Insert name: Non structural protein 3 (alt name: NSP3)
  Species: SARS CoV-2
  Insert size (bp): 5838
  Entrez Gene: ORF1ab (a.k.a. GU280_gp01)
  Promoter: CMV
  Tag / fusion protein: VA tag (C terminal on backbone)
  Cloning method: Gateway Cloning
  Sequencing primers: 5′ CMV-F; 3′ hPGK_R [5'-ccttggaaaaggcgcaacc-3']
Terms and licenses: Academic/Nonprofit Terms; Industry Terms: Not Available to Industry
How to cite: pLD-puro-Cc-SARS-CoV-2_NSP3-VA was a gift from Mohan Babu (Addgene plasmid # 191214 ; http://n2t.net/addgene:191214 ; RRID:Addgene_191214)
